Addgene plasmid #176763: pEE006
Purpose: Encodes codon optimized putative thermophilic PET hydrolase enzyme for bacterial expression
Depositing lab: Gregg Beckham. Depositing organization: National Laboratory of the Rockies (NLR). Publication: Sourcing thermotolerant poly(ethylene terephthalate) hydrolase scaffolds from natural diversity. Erickson E, Gado JE, Avilan L, Bratti F, Brizendine RK, Cox PA, Gill R, Graham R, Kim DJ, Konig G, Michener WE, Poudel S, Ramirez KJ, Shakespeare TJ, Zahn M, Boyd ES, Payne CM, DuBois JL, Pickford AR, Beckham GT, McGeehan JE. Nat Commun. 2022 Dec 21;13(1):7850. doi: 10.1038/s41467-022-35237-x. PubMed 36543766.
Backbone
  Vector backbone: pET21b(+)
  Backbone manufacturer: EMD Biosciences
  Backbone size w/o insert (bp): 5366
  Vector type: Bacterial Expression
Growth in bacteria
  Bacterial resistance: Ampicillin, 100 μg/mL
  Growth temperature: 37°C
  Growth strain: DH5alpha
  Copy number: High Copy
Gene/Insert
  Gene/Insert name: 102 (alt name: Environmental sample YNP6_02150)
  Species: Environmental sample
  Insert size (bp): 888
  Promoter: T7
  Tag / fusion protein: 6xHis (C terminal on backbone)
  Cloning method: Restriction Enzyme; 5′ cloning site NdeI (unknown if destroyed); 3′ cloning site XhoI (unknown if destroyed)
  Sequencing primers: 5′ T7 For; 3′ T7 Rev
Terms and licenses: Academic/Nonprofit Terms; Industry Terms: Not Available to Industry
Depositor comments: Accession Number YNP6_02150
How to cite: pEE006 was a gift from Gregg Beckham (Addgene plasmid # 176763 ; http://n2t.net/addgene:176763 ; RRID:Addgene_176763)
