[The description below was written by a language model from this plasmid's Addgene catalogue record and pLannotate feature annotations shown in this document.]
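Description:
pEE006 is a bacterial expression plasmid built on the pET21b(+) backbone, carrying a codon-optimized 888 bp open reading frame for a putative thermophilic poly(ethylene terephthalate) hydrolase. The insert, designated "102" and also recorded as YNP6_02150, derives from an environmental sample rather than a cultured organism. It was cloned between the NdeI and XhoI sites so that the coding sequence reads into the backbone-encoded C-terminal 6xHis tag, which allows affinity purification on immobilized metal resin.

Expression follows the standard pET arrangement. A T7 promoter with an adjacent lac operator and the strong phage T7 gene 10 ribosome binding site lies upstream of the insert, and a T7 terminator lies downstream. The plasmid-borne lacI gene supplies repressor, so transcription is held off until IPTG induction in a host that provides T7 RNA polymerase. The plasmid is propagated through a ColE1/pMB1-type origin, accompanied by the pBR322 bom region and rop, and is selected with ampicillin via β-lactamase. An f1 origin is also present. The catalogue lists the plasmid as high copy.

Several automated annotations should be read with caution. The partial match to a primate butyrylcholinesterase within the insert region probably reflects homology between the hydrolase and other esterases, not a mammalian gene. The "9xHis" fragment corresponds to the 6xHis tag. The short tetracycline-resistance and solubility-tag fragments appear to be backbone remnants rather than functional elements. The construct belongs to a set made to survey natural sequence diversity for thermotolerant PET-degrading enzyme scaffolds, and it is suited to recombinant production and characterization of this candidate.
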