Features (pLannotate 1.2.2; 19 found; start..end, strand, type, name):
    251..631     +  CDS            BCHE (fragment): CHLE_MACMU - Experimental evidence at transcript level: Swiss-Prot protein existence level 2. Esterase with broad substrate specificity. Contributes to the inactivation of the neurotransmitter acetylcholine. Can degrade neurotoxic organophosphate esters (By similarity). From Macaca mulatta (Rhesus macaque).
    905..922     +  CDS            9xHis (fragment): 9xHis affinity tag
    932..981     +  CDS            SET1 (fragment): solubility-enhancement tag derived from T7 phage gene 10B
    989..1036    +  terminator     T7 terminator: transcription terminator for bacteriophage T7 RNA polymerase
   1073..1501    +  rep_origin     f1 ori (sequence partly withheld): f1 bacteriophage origin of replication; arrow indicates direction of (+) strand synthesis
   1554..1658    +  promoter       AmpR promoter: bla
   1659..2519    +  CDS            AmpR: β-lactamase; bla; confers resistance to ampicillin, carbenicillin, and related antibiotics
   2690..3278    +  rep_origin     ori: high-copy-number ColE1/pMB1/pBR322/pUC origin of replication
   3464..3603    -  misc_feature   bom: basis of mobility region from pBR322
   3705..3896    -  CDS            rop: Rop protein, which maintains plasmids at low copy number; rop
   3913..4293    +  CDS            YPB1_ECOLX: Protein predicted: Swiss-Prot protein existence level 4. From Escherichia coli.
   4365..4656    -  CDS            TcR (fragment): tetracycline efflux protein; tet; confers resistance to tetracycline
   4671..4692    -  protein_bind   CAP binding site: CAP binding activates transcription in the presence of cAMP. E. coli catabolite activator protein
   4705..5787    -  CDS            lacI: lac repressor; lacI; The lac repressor binds to the lac operator to inhibit transcription in E. coli. This inhibition can be relieved by adding lactose or isopropyl-β-D-thiogalactopyranoside (IPTG).
   5788..5865    -  promoter       lacI promoter: lacI
   5873..6152    -  CDS            TcR (fragment): tetracycline efflux protein; tet; confers resistance to tetracycline
   6174..6192    +  promoter       T7 promoter: promoter for bacteriophage T7 RNA polymerase
   6193..6217    +  protein_bind   lac operator: The lac repressor binds to the lac operator to inhibit transcription in E. coli. This inhibition can be relieved by adding lactose or isopropyl-β-D-thiogalactopyranoside (IPTG). lac repressor encoded by lacI
   6232..6254    +  RBS            RBS: efficient ribosome binding site from bacteriophage T7 gene 10 (Olins and Rangwala, 1989)
>Addgene plasmid #176763 | pEE006 | addgene full sequence | sequence record 349670 | Addgene NGS Result
TATACATATGCAGTCTCCGGCACAATCTAGCGCACCGACTGTGGAACTCGATTCTGGTGCCATCGCGGGC
TCTACCGCTGATGGCGTTGTGTCCTTTAAAGGCATCCCATACGCTGCTCCGCCGGTGGGTAATCTGCGTT
GGCGCGCTCCACAGCCGGTTGCGAGCTGGACTGGTGTTCGTGCTGCGACTGAATATGGCTACGACTGCAT
CCAGCTGCCGCTGGAAGGTGATGCGGCTGCATCTGGTGGTGAAATGTCTGAAGATTGTCTGGTCCTGAAC
GTATGGCGCCCGGCTGAAATTGCACCGGGCGAACGCCTGCCAGTTCTGGTTTGGATCCACGGGGGTGGCT
TTCTGAATGGTAGCGCAGCGGCCCCGATCTATGACGGCACCGCGTTTGCACAGCAGGGTCTGGTAGTAGT
AAGCTTCAACTACCGTCTGGGTCGTCTGGGTTTCTTTGCGCACCCGGCTCTGACCGCGGCGAACGAGGGT
CCGCTGGGTAACTACGGGCTGATGGACCAGATCGCTGCGCTGGAATGGGTGCAGCGTAATATCGCTGCAT
TCGGTGGTGACCCAGCACGTATTACCCTCATGGGCCAATCGGCGGGCGGTATTAGCGTAATGTACCACCT
GACCGCACCTGAATCTCAAGGTCTGTTCCACCAGGCGGCTGTTCTGTCCGGTGGCGGTCGTACTTATCTG
CTGGGTCTGCGTAACCTGCGTGAAAGCACCGATGCGCTGCCAAGCGCAGAACAGTCTGGTCTGGCTTTCG
GTCGTCGTTTCGGCATTCGTGGCCGCGGCCGTGCTGCTCTGCGTTCTCTGAGATCTCTGAGCGCCGAAGA
AGTTAACGGTGATCTGTCGATGGCAGCTCTGGTTGAGAAACCGGCCGATTATGCAGGTCTCGAGCACCAC
CACCACCACCACTGAGATCCGGCTGCTAACAAAGCCCGAAAGGAAGCTGAGTTGGCTGCTGCCACCGCTG
AGCAATAACTAGCATAACCCCTTGGGGCCTCTAAACGGGTCTTGAGGGGTTTTTTGCTGAAAGGAGGAAC
TATATCCGGATTGGCGAATGGG
[124 nt withheld, positions 1073-1196]
C
[91 nt withheld, positions 1198-1288]
A
[49 nt withheld, positions 1290-1338]
CCTTTGACGTTGGAGTCCACGTTCTTT
[37 nt withheld, positions 1366-1402]
ACCCTATCTCGGTCTATTCTTTTGATTTATAAGGGATTTTGCCGATTTCGGCCTATTGGTTAAAAAATGA
GCTGATTTAACAAAAATTTAACGCGAATTTTAACAAAATATTAACGCTTACAATTTAGGTGGCACTTTTC
GGGGAAATGTGCGCGGAACCCCTATTTGTTTATTTTTCTAAATACATTCAAATATGTATCCGCTCATGAG
ACAATAACCCTGATAAATGCTTCAATAATATTGAAAAAGGAAGAGTATGAGTATTCAACATTTCCGTGTC
GCCCTTATTCCCTTTTTTGCGGCATTTTGCCTTCCTGTTTTTGCTCACCCAGAAACGCTGGTGAAAGTAA
AAGATGCTGAAGATCAGTTGGGTGCACGAGTGGGTTACATCGAACTGGATCTCAACAGCGGTAAGATCCT
TGAGAGTTTTCGCCCCGAAGAACGTTTTCCAATGATGAGCACTTTTAAAGTTCTGCTATGTGGCGCGGTA
TTATCCCGTATTGACGCCGGGCAAGAGCAACTCGGTCGCCGCATACACTATTCTCAGAATGACTTGGTTG
AGTACTCACCAGTCACAGAAAAGCATCTTACGGATGGCATGACAGTAAGAGAATTATGCAGTGCTGCCAT
AACCATGAGTGATAACACTGCGGCCAACTTACTTCTGACAACGATCGGAGGACCGAAGGAGCTAACCGCT
TTTTTGCACAACATGGGGGATCATGTAACTCGCCTTGATCGTTGGGAACCGGAGCTGAATGAAGCCATAC
CAAACGACGAGCGTGACACCACGATGCCTGCAGCAATGGCAACAACGTTGCGCAAACTATTAACTGGCGA
ACTACTTACTCTAGCTTCCCGGCAACAATTAATAGACTGGATGGAGGCGGATAAAGTTGCAGGACCACTT
CTGCGCTCGGCCCTTCCGGCTGGCTGGTTTATTGCTGATAAATCTGGAGCCGGTGAGCGTGGGTCTCGCG
GTATCATTGCAGCACTGGGGCCAGATGGTAAGCCCTCCCGTATCGTAGTTATCTACACGACGGGGAGTCA
GGCAACTATGGATGAACGAAATAGACAGATCGCTGAGATAGGTGCCTCACTGATTAAGCATTGGTAACTG
TCAGACCAAGTTTACTCATATATACTTTAGATTGATTTAAAACTTCATTTTTAATTTAAAAGGATCTAGG
TGAAGATCCTTTTTGATAATCTCATGACCAAAATCCCTTAACGTGAGTTTTCGTTCCACTGAGCGTCAGA
CCCCGTAGAAAAGATCAAAGGATCTTCTTGAGATCCTTTTTTTCTGCGCGTAATCTGCTGCTTGCAAACA
AAAAAACCACCGCTACCAGCGGTGGTTTGTTTGCCGGATCAAGAGCTACCAACTCTTTTTCCGAAGGTAA
CTGGCTTCAGCAGAGCGCAGATACCAAATACTGTCCTTCTAGTGTAGCCGTAGTTAGGCCACCACTTCAA
GAACTCTGTAGCACCGCCTACATACCTCGCTCTGCTAATCCTGTTACCAGTGGCTGCTGCCAGTGGCGAT
AAGTCGTGTCTTACCGGGTTGGACTCAAGACGATAGTTACCGGATAAGGCGCAGCGGTCGGGCTGAACGG
GGGGTTCGTGCACACAGCCCAGCTTGGAGCGAACGACCTACACCGAACTGAGATACCTACAGCGTGAGCT
ATGAGAAAGCGCCACGCTTCCCGAAGGGAGAAAGGCGGACAGGTATCCGGTAAGCGGCAGGGTCGGAACA
GGAGAGCGCACGAGGGAGCTTCCAGGGGGAAACGCCTGGTATCTTTATAGTCCTGTCGGGTTTCGCCACC
TCTGACTTGAGCGTCGATTTTTGTGATGCTCGTCAGGGGGGCGGAGCCTATGGAAAAACGCCAGCAACGC
GGCCTTTTTACGGTTCCTGGCCTTTTGCTGGCCTTTTGCTCACATGTTCTTTCCTGCGTTATCCCCTGAT
TCTGTGGATAACCGTATTACCGCCTTTGAGTGAGCTGATACCGCTCGCCGCAGCCGAACGACCGAGCGCA
GCGAGTCAGTGAGCGAGGAAGCGGAAGAGCGCCTGATGCGGTATTTTCTCCTTACGCATCTGTGCGGTAT
TTCACACCGCAATGGTGCACTCTCAGTACAATCTGCTCTGATGCCGCATAGTTAAGCCAGTATACACTCC
GCTATCGCTACGTGACTGGGTCATGGCTGCGCCCCGACACCCGCCAACACCCGCTGACGCGCCCTGACGG
GCTTGTCTGCTCCCGGCATCCGCTTACAGACAAGCTGTGACCGTCTCCGGGAGCTGCATGTGTCAGAGGT
TTTCACCGTCATCACCGAAACGCGCGAGGCAGCTGCGGTAAAGCTCATCAGCGTGGTCGTGAAGCGATTC
ACAGATGTCTGCCTGTTCATCCGCGTCCAGCTCGTTGAGTTTCTCCAGAAGCGTTAATGTCTGGCTTCTG
ATAAAGCGGGCCATGTTAAGGGCGGTTTTTTCCTGTTTGGTCACTGATGCCTCCGTGTAAGGGGGATTTC
TGTTCATGGGGGTAATGATACCGATGAAACGAGAGAGGATGCTCACGATACGGGTTACTGATGATGAACA
TGCCCGGTTACTGGAACGTTGTGAGGGTAAACAACTGGCGGTATGGATGCGGCGGGACCAGAGAAAAATC
ACTCAGGGTCAATGCCAGCGCTTCGTTAATACAGATGTAGGTGTTCCACAGGGTAGCCAGCAGCATCCTG
CGATGCAGATCCGGAACATAATGGTGCAGGGCGCTGACTTCCGCGTTTCCAGACTTTACGAAACACGGAA
ACCGAAGACCATTCATGTTGTTGCTCAGGTCGCAGACGTTTTGCAGCAGCAGTCGCTTCACGTTCGCTCG
CGTATCGGTGATTCATTCTGCTAACCAGTAAGGCAACCCCGCCAGCCTAGCCGGGTCCTCAACGACAGGA
GCACGATCATGCGCACCCGTGGGGCCGCCATGCCGGCGATAATGGCCTGCTTCTCGCCGAAACGTTTGGT
GGCGGGACCAGTGACGAAGGCTTGAGCGAGGGCGTGCAAGATTCCGAATACCGCAAGCGACAGGCCGATC
ATCGTCGCGCTCCAGCGAAAGCGGTCCTCGCCGAAAATGACCCAGAGCGCTGCCGGCACCTGTCCTACGA
GTTGCATGATAAAGAAGACAGTCATAAGTGCGGCGACGATAGTCATGCCCCGCGCCCACCGGAAGGAGCT
GACTGGGTTGAAGGCTCTCAAGGGCATCGGTCGAGATCCCGGTGCCTAATGAGTGAGCTAACTTACATTA
ATTGCGTTGCGCTCACTGCCCGCTTTCCAGTCGGGAAACCTGTCGTGCCAGCTGCATTAATGAATCGGCC
AACGCGCGGGGAGAGGCGGTTTGCGTATTGGGCGCCAGGGTGGTTTTTCTTTTCACCAGTGAGACGGGCA
ACAGCTGATTGCCCTTCACCGCCTGGCCCTGAGAGAGTTGCAGCAAGCGGTCCACGCTGGTTTGCCCCAG
CAGGCGAAAATCCTGTTTGATGGTGGTTAACGGCGGGATATAACATGAGCTGTCTTCGGTATCGTCGTAT
CCCACTACCGAGATATCCGCACCAACGCGCAGCCCGGACTCGGTAATGGCGCGCATTGCGCCCAGCGCCA
TCTGATCGTTGGCAACCAGCATCGCAGTGGGAACGATGCCCTCATTCAGCATTTGCATGGTTTGTTGAAA
ACCGGACATGGCACTCCAGTCGCCTTCCCGTTCCGCTATCGGCTGAATTTGATTGCGAGTGAGATATTTA
TGCCAGCCAGCCAGACGCAGACGCGCCGAGACAGAACTTAATGGGCCCGCTAACAGCGCGATTTGCTGGT
GACCCAATGCGACCAGATGCTCCACGCCCAGTCGCGTACCGTCTTCATGGGAGAAAATAATACTGTTGAT
GGGTGTCTGGTCAGAGACATCAAGAAATAACGCCGGAACATTAGTGCAGGCAGCTTCCACAGCAATGGCA
TCCTGGTCATCCAGCGGATAGTTAATGATCAGCCCACTGACGCGTTGCGCGAGAAGATTGTGCACCGCCG
CTTTACAGGCTTCGACGCCGCTTCGTTCTACCATCGACACCACCACGCTGGCACCCAGTTGATCGGCGCG
AGATTTAATCGCCGCGACAATTTGCGACGGCGCGTGCAGGGCCAGACTGGAGGTGGCAACGCCAATCAGC
AACGACTGTTTGCCCGCCAGTTGTTGTGCCACGCGGTTGGGAATGTAATTCAGCTCCGCCATCGCCGCTT
CCACTTTTTCCCGCGTTTTCGCAGAAACGTGGCTGGCCTGGTTCACCACGCGGGAAACGGTCTGATAAGA
GACACCGGCATACTCTGCGACATCGTATAACGTTACTGGTTTCACATTCACCACCCTGAATTGACTCTCT
TCCGGGCGCTATCATGCCATACCGCGAAAGGTTTTGCGCCATTCGATGGTGTCCGGGATCTCGACGCTCT
CCCTTATGCGACTCCTGCATTAGGAAGCAGCCCAGTAGTAGGTTGAGGCCGTTGAGCACCGCCGCCGCAA
GGAATGGTGCATGCAAGGAGATGGCGCCCAACAGTCCCCCGGCCACGGGGCCTGCCACCATACCCACGCC
GAAACAAGCGCTCATGAGCCCGAAGTGGCGAGCCCGATCTTCCCCATCGGTGATGTCGGCGATATAGGCG
CCAGCAACCGCACCTGTGGCGCCGGTGATGCCGGCCACGATGCGTCCGGCGTAGAGGATCGAGATCTCGA
TCCCGCGAAATTAATACGACTCACTATAGGGGAATTGTGAGCGGATAACAATTCCCCTCTAGAAATAATT
TTGTTTAACTTTAAGAAGGAGA
