>Addgene plasmid #176763 | pEE006 | depositor partial sequence | sequence record 342581 | Insert (including NdeI and XhoI sites)
CATATGCAGTCTCCGGCACAATCTAGCGCACCGACTGTGGAACTCGATTCTGGTGCCATCGCGGGCTCTA
CCGCTGATGGCGTTGTGTCCTTTAAAGGCATCCCATACGCTGCTCCGCCGGTGGGTAATCTGCGTTGGCG
CGCTCCACAGCCGGTTGCGAGCTGGACTGGTGTTCGTGCTGCGACTGAATATGGCTACGACTGCATCCAG
CTGCCGCTGGAAGGTGATGCGGCTGCATCTGGTGGTGAAATGTCTGAAGATTGTCTGGTCCTGAACGTAT
GGCGCCCGGCTGAAATTGCACCGGGCGAACGCCTGCCAGTTCTGGTTTGGATCCACGGGGGTGGCTTTCT
GAATGGTAGCGCAGCGGCCCCGATCTATGACGGCACCGCGTTTGCACAGCAGGGTCTGGTAGTAGTAAGC
TTCAACTACCGTCTGGGTCGTCTGGGTTTCTTTGCGCACCCGGCTCTGACCGCGGCGAACGAGGGTCCGC
TGGGTAACTACGGGCTGATGGACCAGATCGCTGCGCTGGAATGGGTGCAGCGTAATATCGCTGCATTCGG
TGGTGACCCAGCACGTATTACCCTCATGGGCCAATCGGCGGGCGGTATTAGCGTAATGTACCACCTGACC
GCACCTGAATCTCAAGGTCTGTTCCACCAGGCGGCTGTTCTGTCCGGTGGCGGTCGTACTTATCTGCTGG
GTCTGCGTAACCTGCGTGAAAGCACCGATGCGCTGCCAAGCGCAGAACAGTCTGGTCTGGCTTTCGGTCG
TCGTTTCGGCATTCGTGGCCGCGGCCGTGCTGCTCTGCGTTCTCTGAGATCTCTGAGCGCCGAAGAAGTT
AACGGTGATCTGTCGATGGCAGCTCTGGTTGAGAAACCGGCCGATTATGCAGGTCTCGAG
